Addgene plasmid #90628: CHEK2 C3.2 gRNA
Purpose: 3rd generation lentiviral gRNA plasmid targeting human CHEK2
Depositing lab: Iain Cheeseman. Depositing organization: Whitehead Institute for Biomedical Research. Publication: Large-Scale Analysis of CRISPR/Cas9 Cell-Cycle Knockouts Reveals the Diversity of p53-Dependent Responses to Cell-Cycle Defects. McKinley KL, Cheeseman IM. Dev Cell. 2017 Feb 27;40(4):405-420.e2. doi: 10.1016/j.devcel.2017.01.012. Epub 2017 Feb 16. PubMed 28216383.
Backbone
  Vector backbone: pLenti-sgRNA
  Backbone manufacturer: Eric Lander & David Sabatini labs (Addgene plasmid #71409)
  Backbone size w/o insert (bp): 9151
  Vector type: Lentiviral, CRISPR
  Selectable markers: Puromycin
Growth in bacteria
  Bacterial resistance: Ampicillin, 100 μg/mL
  Growth temperature: 37°C
  Growth strain: NEB Stable
  Copy number: Unknown
Gene/Insert
  Gene/Insert name: CHEK2 (Guide Designation C3.2) (alt name: pKMKO series)
  gRNA/shRNA sequence: CACCGTCTCGGGAGTCGGATGTTG
  Species: H. sapiens (human)
  Promoter: U6
  Cloning method: Restriction Enzyme; 5′ cloning site BsmBI (destroyed during cloning); 3′ cloning site BsmBI (destroyed during cloning)
  Sequencing primers: 5′ hU6-F (5'-GAGGGCCTATTTCCCATGATT-3'); 3′ EF1a-R (5'-CACGGCGACTACTGCACTTA-3')
Terms and licenses: Academic/Nonprofit Terms; Industry Terms: Not Available to Industry
Depositor comments: Please note that gRNA target sequence listed is not strictly the 20nt spacer sequence, but also contains the 5' BsmBI overhang. For more information about knockout human cell lines generated using this plasmid, please see http://cellcycleknockouts.wi.mit.edu/ .
How to cite: CHEK2 C3.2 gRNA was a gift from Iain Cheeseman (Addgene plasmid # 90628 ; http://n2t.net/addgene:90628 ; RRID:Addgene_90628)
