[The description below was written by a language model from this plasmid's Addgene catalogue record and pLannotate feature annotations shown in this document.]
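Description:
CHEK2 C3.2 gRNA is a third-generation lentiviral CRISPR plasmid built on the pLenti-sgRNA backbone and designed to express a single guide RNA against human CHEK2. It is propagated in E. coli through a high-copy ColE1/pUC-type origin with ampicillin selection (AmpR under its own bla promoter). The backbone also carries an f1 origin, an SV40 origin and poly(A) signal, and remnants of lac and phage promoter elements. The sequenced record is 7,301 nt, shorter than the 9,151 bp listed for the empty backbone. This is consistent with a stuffer being removed during cloning, although the record does not say so.

The viral cassette is framed by an RSV promoter-driven truncated HIV-1 5' LTR and a self-inactivating ΔU3 3' LTR. This arrangement makes genomic RNA production Tat-independent and leaves the integrated provirus without LTR promoter activity. Between the LTRs lie the Ψ packaging signal with a partial gag sequence, the RRE for Rev-dependent nuclear export, and a cPPT/CTS. A human U6 Pol III promoter drives the CHEK2-targeting spacer, which was inserted through BsmBI sites destroyed during cloning and is fused to the S. pyogenes guide scaffold (annotated as a tracrRNA fragment). Downstream, an EF-1α core promoter drives puromycin N-acetyltransferase for selecting transduced mammalian cells, followed by a WPRE to enhance transcript expression.

No Cas9 is annotated, so the nuclease must be supplied separately. The plasmid belongs to a series of guides used for a large-scale analysis of cell-cycle gene knockouts in human cell lines and their p53-dependent responses.
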