Features (pLannotate 1.2.2; 28 found; start..end, strand, type, name):
      1..56      +  rep_origin     RSF ori (fragment): Plasmids containing the RSF 1030 origin of replication can be propagated in E. coli cells that contain additional plasmids with compatible origins.
     58..150     +  CDS            lacI (fragment): lac repressor; lacI; The lac repressor binds to the lac operator to inhibit transcription in E. coli. This inhibition can be relieved by adding lactose or isopropyl-β-D-thiogalactopyranoside (IPTG).
    163..184     +  protein_bind   CAP binding site: CAP binding activates transcription in the presence of cAMP. E. coli catabolite activator protein
    199..229     +  promoter       lac promoter: promoter for the E. coli lac operon
    237..253     +  protein_bind   lac operator: The lac repressor binds to the lac operator to inhibit transcription in E. coli. This inhibition can be relieved by adding lactose or isopropyl-β-D-thiogalactopyranoside (IPTG). lac repressor encoded by lacI
    298..316     +  promoter       T3 promoter: promoter for bacteriophage T3 RNA polymerase
    344..570     +  promoter       RSV promoter: Rous sarcoma virus enhancer/promoter
    571..751     +  LTR            5' LTR (truncated): truncated 5' long terminal repeat (LTR) from HIV-1
    798..923     +  misc_feature   HIV-1 Ψ: packaging signal of human immunodeficiency virus type 1
    907..1270    +  CDS            HIV-1 gag (fragment): gag protein from human immunodeficiency virus 1; gag
   1416..1649    +  misc_feature   RRE: The Rev response element (RRE) of HIV-1 allows for Rev-dependent mRNA export from the nucleus to the cytoplasm.
   2026..2052    +  CDS            Rev (fragment): human immunodeficiency virus 1 (HIV-1) Rev protein; rev; enhances nuclear export of unspliced and incompletely spliced viral mRNAs
   2056..2296    +  promoter       U6 promoter: RNA polymerase III promoter for human U6 snRNA
   2343..2410    +  misc_RNA       tracrRNA (fragment): trans-activating CRISPR RNA for the Streptococcus pyogenes CRISPR/Cas9 system
   2459..2576    +  misc_feature   cPPT/CTS: central polypurine tract and central termination sequence of HIV-1
   2645..2856    +  promoter       EF-1α core promoter: core promoter for human elongation factor EF-1α
   2882..3481    +  CDS            PuroR (fragment): puromycin N-acetyltransferase; pac from Streptomyces; confers resistance to puromycin
   3497..4085    +  misc_feature   WPRE: woodchuck hepatitis virus posttranscriptional regulatory element
   4136..4155    +  misc_feature   cPPT/CTS (fragment): central polypurine tract and central termination sequence of HIV-1
   4157..4390    +  LTR            3' LTR (ΔU3): self-inactivating 3' long terminal repeat (LTR) from HIV-1
   4468..4589    +  polyA_signal   SV40 poly(A) signal: SV40 polyadenylation signal
   4629..4764    +  rep_origin     SV40 ori: SV40 origin of replication
   4785..4803    -  promoter       T7 promoter: promoter for bacteriophage T7 RNA polymerase
   4811..4966    +  CDS            lacZα (fragment): LacZα fragment of β-galactosidase; lacZ fragment
   4971..5399    +  rep_origin     f1 ori (sequence partly withheld): f1 bacteriophage origin of replication; arrow indicates direction of (+) strand synthesis
   5452..5556    +  promoter       AmpR promoter: bla
   5557..6417    +  CDS            AmpR: β-lactamase; bla; confers resistance to ampicillin, carbenicillin, and related antibiotics
   6588..7176    +  rep_origin     ori: high-copy-number ColE1/pMB1/pBR322/pUC origin of replication
>Addgene plasmid #90628 | CHEK2 C3.2 gRNA | addgene full sequence | sequence record 183335 | Addgene NGS Result
CGCTCGCCGCAGCCGAACGACCGAGCGCAGCGAGTCAGTGAGCGAGGAAGCGGAAGAGCGCCCAATACGC
AAACCGCCTCTCCCCGCGCGTTGGCCGATTCATTAATGCAGCTGGCACGACAGGTTTCCCGACTGGAAAG
CGGGCAGTGAGCGCAACGCAATTAATGTGAGTTAGCTCACTCATTAGGCACCCCAGGCTTTACACTTTAT
GCTTCCGGCTCGTATGTTGTGTGGAATTGTGAGCGGATAACAATTTCACACAGGAAACAGCTATGACCAT
GATTACGCCAAGCGCGCAATTAACCCTCACTAAAGGGAACAAAAGCTGGAGCTGCAAGCTTAATGTAGTC
TTATGCAATACTCTTGTAGTCTTGCAACATGGTAACGATGAGTTAGCAACATGCCTTACAAGGAGAGAAA
AAGCACCGTGCATGCCGATTGGTGGAAGTAAGGTGGTACGATCGTGCCTTATTAGGAAGGCAACAGACGG
GTCTGACATGGATTGGACGAACCACTGAATTGCCGCATTGCAGAGATATTGTATTTAAGTGCCTAGCTCG
ATACATAAACGGGTCTCTCTGGTTAGACCAGATCTGAGCCTGGGAGCTCTCTGGCTAACTAGGGAACCCA
CTGCTTAAGCCTCAATAAAGCTTGCCTTGAGTGCTTCAAGTAGTGTGTGCCCGTCTGTTGTGTGACTCTG
GTAACTAGAGATCCCTCAGACCCTTTTAGTCAGTGTGGAAAATCTCTAGCAGTGGCGCCCGAACAGGGAC
TTGAAAGCGAAAGGGAAACCAGAGGAGCTCTCTCGACGCAGGACTCGGCTTGCTGAAGCGCGCACGGCAA
GAGGCGAGGGGCGGCGACTGGTGAGTACGCCAAAAATTTTGACTAGCGGAGGCTAGAAGGAGAGAGATGG
GTGCGAGAGCGTCAGTATTAAGCGGGGGAGAATTAGATCGCGATGGGAAAAAATTCGGTTAAGGCCAGGG
GGAAAGAAAAAATATAAATTAAAACATATAGTATGGGCAAGCAGGGAGCTAGAACGATTCGCAGTTAATC
CTGGCCTGTTAGAAACATCAGAAGGCTGTAGACAAATACTGGGACAGCTACAACCATCCCTTCAGACAGG
ATCAGAAGAACTTAGATCATTATATAATACAGTAGCAACCCTCTATTGTGTGCATCAAAGGATAGAGATA
AAAGACACCAAGGAAGCTTTAGACAAGATAGAGGAAGAGCAAAACAAAAGTAAGACCACCGCACAGCAAG
CGGCCGCTGATCTTCAGACCTGGAGGAGGAGATATGAGGGACAATTGGAGAAGTGAATTATATAAATATA
AAGTAGTAAAAATTGAACCATTAGGAGTAGCACCCACCAAGGCAAAGAGAAGAGTGGTGCAGAGAGAAAA
AAGAGCAGTGGGAATAGGAGCTTTGTTCCTTGGGTTCTTGGGAGCAGCAGGAAGCACTATGGGCGCAGCG
TCAATGACGCTGACGGTACAGGCCAGACAATTATTGTCTGGTATAGTGCAGCAGCAGAACAATTTGCTGA
GGGCTATTGAGGCGCAACAGCATCTGTTGCAACTCACAGTCTGGGGCATCAAGCAGCTCCAGGCAAGAAT
CCTGGCTGTGGAAAGATACCTAAAGGATCAACAGCTCCTGGGGATTTGGGGTTGCTCTGGAAAACTCATT
TGCACCACTGCTGTGCCTTGGAATGCTAGTTGGAGTAATAAATCTCTGGAACAGATTTGGAATCACACGA
CCTGGATGGAGTGGGACAGAGAAATTAACAATTACACAAGCTTAATACACTCCTTAATTGAAGAATCGCA
AAACCAGCAAGAAAAGAATGAACAAGAATTATTGGAATTAGATAAATGGGCAAGTTTGTGGAATTGGTTT
AACATAACAAATTGGCTGTGGTATATAAAATTATTCATAATGATAGTAGGAGGCTTGGTAGGTTTAAGAA
TAGTTTTTGCTGTACTTTCTATAGTGAATAGAGTTAGGCAGGGATATTCACCATTATCGTTTCAGACCCA
CCTCCCAACCCCGAGGGGACCCAGAGAGGGCCTATTTCCCATGATTCCTTCATATTTGCATATACGATAC
AAGGCTGTTAGAGAGATAATTAGAATTAATTTGACTGTAAACACAAAGATATTAGTACAAAATACGTGAC
GTAGAAAGTAATAATTTCTTGGGTAGTTTGCAGTTTTAAAATTATGTTTTAAAATGGACTATCATATGCT
TACCGTAACTTGAAAGTATTTCGATTTCTTGGCTTTATATATCTTGTGGAAAGGACGAAACACCGTCTCG
GGAGTCGGATGTTGGTTTAAGAGCTATGCTGGAAACAGCATAGCAAGTTTAAATAAGGCTAGTCCGTTAT
CAACTTGAAAAAGTGGCACCGAGTCGGTGCTTTTTTTGAATTCTAGATCTTGAGACAAATGGCAGTATTC
ATCCACAATTTTAAAAGAAAAGGGGGGATTGGGGGGTACAGTGCAGGGGAAAGAATAGTAGACATAATAG
CAACAGACATACAAACTAAAGAATTACAAAAACAAATTACAAAAATTCAAAATTTTCGGGTTTATTACAG
GGACAGCAGAGATCCACTTTGGCGCCGGCTCGAGTGGCTCCGGTGCCCGTCAGTGGGCAGAGCGCACATC
GCCCACAGTCCCCGAGAAGTTGGGGGGAGGGGTCGGCAATTGAACCGGTGCCTAGAGAAGGTGGCGCGGG
GTAAACTGGGAAAGTGATGTCGTGTACTGGCTCCGCCTTTTTCCCGAGGGTGGGGGAGAACCGTATATAA
GTGCAGTAGTCGCCGTGAACGTTCTTTTTCGCAACGGGTTTGCCGCCAGAACACAGGTGTCGTGACGCGG
GATCCGCCACCATGACCGAGTACAAGCCCACGGTGCGCCTCGCCACCCGCGACGACGTCCCCAGGGCCGT
ACGCACCCTCGCCGCCGCGTTCGCCGACTACCCCGCCACGCGCCACACCGTCGATCCGGACCGCCACATC
GAGCGGGTCACCGAGCTGCAAGAACTCTTCCTCACGCGCGTCGGGCTCGACATCGGCAAGGTGTGGGTCG
CGGACGACGGCGCCGCGGTGGCGGTCTGGACCACGCCGGAGAGCGTCGAAGCGGGGGCGGTGTTCGCCGA
GATCGGCCCGCGCATGGCCGAGTTGAGCGGTTCCCGGCTGGCCGCGCAGCAACAGATGGAAGGCCTCCTG
GCGCCGCACCGGCCCAAGGAGCCCGCGTGGTTCCTGGCCACCGTCGGAGTCTCGCCCGACCACCAGGGCA
AGGGTCTGGGCAGCGCCGTCGTGCTCCCCGGAGTGGAGGCGGCCGAGCGCGCCGGGGTGCCCGCCTTCCT
GGAGACCTCCGCGCCCCGCAACCTCCCCTTCTACGAGCGGCTCGGCTTCACCGTCACCGCCGACGTCGAG
GTGCCCGAAGGACCGCGCACCTGGTGCATGACCCGCAAGCCCGGTGCCTGAACGCGTTAAGTCGACAATC
AACCTCTGGATTACAAAATTTGTGAAAGATTGACTGGTATTCTTAACTATGTTGCTCCTTTTACGCTATG
TGGATACGCTGCTTTAATGCCTTTGTATCATGCTATTGCTTCCCGTATGGCTTTCATTTTCTCCTCCTTG
TATAAATCCTGGTTGCTGTCTCTTTATGAGGAGTTGTGGCCCGTTGTCAGGCAACGTGGCGTGGTGTGCA
CTGTGTTTGCTGACGCAACCCCCACTGGTTGGGGCATTGCCACCACCTGTCAGCTCCTTTCCGGGACTTT
CGCTTTCCCCCTCCCTATTGCCACGGCGGAACTCATCGCCGCCTGCCTTGCCCGCTGCTGGACAGGGGCT
CGGCTGTTGGGCACTGACAATTCCGTGGTGTTGTCGGGGAAATCATCGTCCTTTCCTTGGCTGCTCGCCT
GTGTTGCCACCTGGATTCTGCGCGGGACGTCCTTCTGCTACGTCCCTTCGGCCCTCAATCCAGCGGACCT
TCCTTCCCGCGGCCTGCTGCCGGCTCTGCGGCCTCTTCCGCGTCTTCGCCTTCGCCCTCAGACGAGTCGG
ATCTCCCTTTGGGCCGCCTCCCCGCGTCGACTTTAAGACCAATGACTTACAAGGCAGCTGTAGATCTTAG
CCACTTTTTAAAAGAAAAGGGGGGACTGGAAGGGCTAATTCACTCCCAACGAAGACAAGATCTGCTTTTT
GCTTGTACTGGGTCTCTCTGGTTAGACCAGATCTGAGCCTGGGAGCTCTCTGGCTAACTAGGGAACCCAC
TGCTTAAGCCTCAATAAAGCTTGCCTTGAGTGCTTCAAGTAGTGTGTGCCCGTCTGTTGTGTGACTCTGG
TAACTAGAGATCCCTCAGACCCTTTTAGTCAGTGTGGAAAATCTCTAGCAGTACGTATAGTAGTTCATGT
CATCTTATTATTCAGTATTTATAACTTGCAAAGAAATGAATATCAGAGAGTGAGAGGAACTTGTTTATTG
CAGCTTATAATGGTTACAAATAAAGCAATAGCATCACAAATTTCACAAATAAAGCATTTTTTTCACTGCA
TTCTAGTTGTGGTTTGTCCAAACTCATCAATGTATCTTATCATGTCTGGCTCTAGCTATCCCGCCCCTAA
CTCCGCCCATCCCGCCCCTAACTCCGCCCAGTTCCGCCCATTCTCCGCCCCATGGCTGACTAATTTTTTT
TATTTATGCAGAGGCCGAGGCCGCCTCGGCCTCTGAGCTATTCCAGAAGTAGTGAGGAGGCTTTTTTGGA
GGCCTAGGGACGTACCCAATTCGCCCTATAGTGAGTCGTATTACGCGCGCTCACTGGCCGTCGTTTTACA
ACGTCGTGACTGGGAAAACCCTGGCGTTACCCAACTTAATCGCCTTGCAGCACATCCCCCTTTCGCCAGC
TGGCGTAATAGCGAAGAGGCCCGCACCGATCGCCCTTCCCAACAGTTGCGCAGCCTGAATGGCGAATGGG
[124 nt withheld, positions 4971-5094]
C
[91 nt withheld, positions 5096-5186]
A
[49 nt withheld, positions 5188-5236]
CCTTTGACGTTGGAGTCCACGTTCTTT
[37 nt withheld, positions 5264-5300]
ACCCTATCTCGGTCTATTCTTTTGATTTATAAGGGATTTTGCCGATTTCGGCCTATTGGTTAAAAAATGA
GCTGATTTAACAAAAATTTAACGCGAATTTTAACAAAATATTAACGCTTACAATTTAGGTGGCACTTTTC
GGGGAAATGTGCGCGGAACCCCTATTTGTTTATTTTTCTAAATACATTCAAATATGTATCCGCTCATGAG
ACAATAACCCTGATAAATGCTTCAATAATATTGAAAAAGGAAGAGTATGAGTATTCAACATTTCCGTGTC
GCCCTTATTCCCTTTTTTGCGGCATTTTGCCTTCCTGTTTTTGCTCACCCAGAAACGCTGGTGAAAGTAA
AAGATGCTGAAGATCAGTTGGGTGCACGAGTGGGTTACATCGAACTGGATCTCAACAGCGGTAAGATCCT
TGAGAGTTTTCGCCCCGAAGAACGTTTTCCAATGATGAGCACTTTTAAAGTTCTGCTATGTGGCGCGGTA
TTATCCCGTATTGACGCCGGGCAAGAGCAACTCGGTCGCCGCATACACTATTCTCAGAATGACTTGGTTG
AGTACTCACCAGTCACAGAAAAGCATCTTACGGATGGCATGACAGTAAGAGAATTATGCAGTGCTGCCAT
AACCATGAGTGATAACACTGCGGCCAACTTACTTCTGACAACGATCGGAGGACCGAAGGAGCTAACCGCT
TTTTTGCACAACATGGGGGATCATGTAACTCGCCTTGATCGTTGGGAACCGGAGCTGAATGAAGCCATAC
CAAACGACGAGCGTGACACCACGATGCCTGTAGCAATGGCAACAACGTTGCGCAAACTATTAACTGGCGA
ACTACTTACTCTAGCTTCCCGGCAACAATTAATAGACTGGATGGAGGCGGATAAAGTTGCAGGACCACTT
CTGCGCTCGGCCCTTCCGGCTGGCTGGTTTATTGCTGATAAATCTGGAGCCGGTGAGCGTGGGTCTCGCG
GTATCATTGCAGCACTGGGGCCAGATGGTAAGCCCTCCCGTATCGTAGTTATCTACACGACGGGGAGTCA
GGCAACTATGGATGAACGAAATAGACAGATCGCTGAGATAGGTGCCTCACTGATTAAGCATTGGTAACTG
TCAGACCAAGTTTACTCATATATACTTTAGATTGATTTAAAACTTCATTTTTAATTTAAAAGGATCTAGG
TGAAGATCCTTTTTGATAATCTCATGACCAAAATCCCTTAACGTGAGTTTTCGTTCCACTGAGCGTCAGA
CCCCGTAGAAAAGATCAAAGGATCTTCTTGAGATCCTTTTTTTCTGCGCGTAATCTGCTGCTTGCAAACA
AAAAAACCACCGCTACCAGCGGTGGTTTGTTTGCCGGATCAAGAGCTACCAACTCTTTTTCCGAAGGTAA
CTGGCTTCAGCAGAGCGCAGATACCAAATACTGTTCTTCTAGTGTAGCCGTAGTTAGGCCACCACTTCAA
GAACTCTGTAGCACCGCCTACATACCTCGCTCTGCTAATCCTGTTACCAGTGGCTGCTGCCAGTGGCGAT
AAGTCGTGTCTTACCGGGTTGGACTCAAGACGATAGTTACCGGATAAGGCGCAGCGGTCGGGCTGAACGG
GGGGTTCGTGCACACAGCCCAGCTTGGAGCGAACGACCTACACCGAACTGAGATACCTACAGCGTGAGCT
ATGAGAAAGCGCCACGCTTCCCGAAGGGAGAAAGGCGGACAGGTATCCGGTAAGCGGCAGGGTCGGAACA
GGAGAGCGCACGAGGGAGCTTCCAGGGGGAAACGCCTGGTATCTTTATAGTCCTGTCGGGTTTCGCCACC
TCTGACTTGAGCGTCGATTTTTGTGATGCTCGTCAGGGGGGCGGAGCCTATGGAAAAACGCCAGCAACGC
GGCCTTTTTACGGTTCCTGGCCTTTTGCTGGCCTTTTGCTCACATGTTCTTTCCTGCGTTATCCCCTGAT
TCTGTGGATAACCGTATTACCGCCTTTGAGTGAGCTGATAC
